Addgene plasmid #204583: pACS58
Purpose: GST-lamin A (565-646)
Depositing lab: Tom Misteli. Depositing organization: National Cancer Institute (NCI). Publication: Identification of epigenetic modulators as determinants of nuclear size and shape. Schibler AC, Jevtic P, Pegoraro G, Levy DL, Misteli T. Elife. 2023 May 23;12:e80653. doi: 10.7554/eLife.80653. PubMed 37219077.
Backbone
  Vector backbone: pGEX4t1
  Backbone size w/o insert (bp): 4939
  Total vector size (bp): 5229
  Vector type: Bacterial Expression
Growth in bacteria
  Bacterial resistance: Ampicillin, 100 μg/mL
  Growth temperature: 37°C
  Growth strain: DH5alpha
  Copy number: High Copy
Gene/Insert
  Gene/Insert name: lamin A (565-646)
  Species: H. sapiens (human)
  Insert size (bp): 290
  GenBank ID: 4000
  Tag / fusion protein: GST-lamin A (565-646) (N terminal on backbone)
  Entrez Gene: LMNA (a.k.a. CDCD1, CDDC, CMD1A, CMT2B1, EMD2, FPL, FPLD, FPLD2, HGPS, IDC, LDP1, LFP, LGMD1B, LMN1, LMNC, LMNL1, MADA, PRO1)
  Cloning method: Restriction Enzyme; 5′ cloning site BamHI (not destroyed); 3′ cloning site EcoRI (not destroyed)
  Sequencing primers: 5′ pGEX5'; 3′ pGEX3'
Terms and licenses: Academic/Nonprofit Terms; Industry Terms: Not Available to Industry
How to cite: pACS58 was a gift from Tom Misteli (Addgene plasmid # 204583 ; http://n2t.net/addgene:204583 ; RRID:Addgene_204583)
