[The description below was written by a language model from this plasmid's Addgene catalogue record and pLannotate feature annotations shown in this document.]
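Description:
pACS58 is a bacterial expression plasmid built on the pGEX4t1 backbone (about 5.2 kb in total) that produces a fragment of human lamin A, residues 565–646, fused to an N-terminal glutathione S-transferase (GST) tag. The roughly 290 bp LMNA fragment was inserted between the BamHI and EcoRI sites, both of which are retained. It sits directly downstream of the Schistosoma japonicum GST coding sequence, so the two are translated as one fusion protein. The automated annotation labels the insert as a fragment of rat Lmna. This most likely reflects the closest database match for a conserved protein, since the catalogue entry gives the species as human.

Expression is driven by the tac promoter, a strong hybrid of the trp and lac UV5 promoters, followed by a lac operator. The plasmid also carries its own lacI gene with its promoter, so the lac repressor keeps transcription off until IPTG or lactose is added. Propagation in E. coli relies on a ColE1/pMB1-type origin, recorded as high copy, and selection uses the β-lactamase (AmpR) gene conferring ampicillin resistance. The other annotated elements are backbone remnants with no role in the payload: partial rop and bom sequences, a lac promoter/operator with a lacZα fragment, and a short yciV fragment.

The record gives the purpose only as GST-lamin A (565–646). Constructs of this kind are generally used to make recombinant protein that can be purified on glutathione resin or used as bait in pull-down binding assays. The associated publication concerns epigenetic modulators as determinants of nuclear size and shape.
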