Features (pLannotate 1.2.2; 17 found; start..end, strand, type, name):
    181..209     +  promoter       tac promoter: strong E. coli promoter; hybrid between the trp and lac UV5 promoters
    217..233     +  protein_bind   lac operator: The lac repressor binds to the lac operator to inhibit transcription in E. coli. This inhibition can be relieved by adding lactose or isopropyl-β-D-thiogalactopyranoside (IPTG). lac repressor encoded by lacI
    256..909     +  CDS            GST26_SCHJA: Experimental evidence at protein level: Swiss-Prot protein existence level 1. GST isoenzymes appear to play a central role in the parasite detoxification system. Other functions are also suspected including a role in increasing the solubility of haematin in the parasite gut. From Schistosoma japonicum (Blood fluke).
    934..1218    +  CDS            Lmna (fragment): LMNA_RAT - Also known as Lmn1. Experimental evidence at protein level: Swiss-Prot protein existence level 1. Prelamin-A/C can accelerate smooth muscle cell senescence. It acts to disrupt mitosis and induce DNA damage in vascular smooth muscle cells (VSMCs), leading to mitotic failure, genomic instability, and premature senescence (By similarity). From Rattus norvegicus (Rat).
   1244..1283    +  CDS            rop (fragment): Rop protein, which maintains plasmids at low copy number; rop
   1385..1425    +  misc_feature   bom (fragment): basis of mobility region from pBR322
   1530..1634    +  promoter       AmpR promoter: bla
   1635..2495    +  CDS            AmpR: β-lactamase; bla; confers resistance to ampicillin, carbenicillin, and related antibiotics
   2666..3254    +  rep_origin     ori: high-copy-number ColE1/pMB1/pBR322/pUC origin of replication
   3440..3491    -  misc_feature   bom (fragment): basis of mobility region from pBR322
   3498..3575    +  promoter       lacI promoter: lacI
   3576..4658    +  CDS            lacI: lac repressor; lacI; The lac repressor binds to the lac operator to inhibit transcription in E. coli. This inhibition can be relieved by adding lactose or isopropyl-β-D-thiogalactopyranoside (IPTG).
   4671..4692    +  protein_bind   CAP binding site: CAP binding activates transcription in the presence of cAMP. E. coli catabolite activator protein
   4707..4737    +  promoter       lac promoter: promoter for the E. coli lac operon
   4745..4761    +  protein_bind   lac operator: The lac repressor binds to the lac operator to inhibit transcription in E. coli. This inhibition can be relieved by adding lactose or isopropyl-β-D-thiogalactopyranoside (IPTG). lac repressor encoded by lacI
   4781..4954    +  CDS            lacZα: LacZα fragment of β-galactosidase; lacZ fragment
   5218..105     -  CDS            yciV (fragment) (across the origin): RNAAM_ECOLI - Also known as trpH From Escherichia coli (strain K12).
>Addgene plasmid #204583 | pACS58 | addgene full sequence | sequence record 419043 | Addgene NGS Result
CTTATCGACTGCACGGTGCACCAATGCTTCTGGCGTCAGGCAGCCATCGGAAGCTGTGGTATGGCTGTGC
AGGTCGTAAATCACTGCATAATTCGTGTCGCTCAAGGCGCACTCCCGTTCTGGATAATGTTTTTTGCGCC
GACATCATAACGGTTCTGGCAAATATTCTGAAATGAGCTGTTGACAATTAATCATCGGCTCGTATAATGT
GTGGAATTGTGAGCGGATAACAATTTCACACAGGAAACAGTATTCATGTCCCCTATACTAGGTTATTGGA
AAATTAAGGGCCTTGTGCAACCCACTCGACTTCTTTTGGAATATCTTGAAGAAAAATATGAAGAGCATTT
GTATGAGCGCGATGAAGGTGATAAATGGCGAAACAAAAAGTTTGAATTGGGTTTGGAGTTTCCCAATCTT
CCTTATTATATTGATGGTGATGTTAAATTAACACAGTCTATGGCCATCATACGTTATATAGCTGACAAGC
ACAACATGTTGGGTGGTTGTCCAAAAGAGCGTGCAGAGATTTCAATGCTTGAAGGAGCGGTTTTGGATAT
TAGATACGGTGTTTCGAGAATTGCATATAGTAAAGACTTTGAAACTCTCAAAGTTGATTTTCTTAGCAAG
CTACCTGAAATGCTGAAAATGTTCGAAGATCGTTTATGTCATAAAACATATTTAAATGGTGATCATGTAA
CCCATCCTGACTTCATGTTGTATGACGCTCTTGATGTTGTTTTATACATGGACCCAATGTGCCTGGATGC
GTTCCCAAAATTAGTTTGTTTTAAAAAACGTATTGAAGCTATCCCACAAATTGATAAGTACTTGAAATCC
AGCAAGTATATAGCATGGCCTTTGCAGGGCTGGCAAGCCACGTTTGGTGGTGGCGACCATCCTCCAAAAT
CGGATCTGGTTCCGCGTGGATCCCACCACGGCTCCCACTGCAGCAGCTCGGGGGACCCCGCTGAGTACAA
CCTGCGCTCGCGCACCGTGCTGTGCGGGACCTGCGGGCAGCCTGCCGACAAGGCATCTGCCAGCGGCTCA
GGAGCCCAGGTGGGCGGACCCATCTCCTCTGGCTCTTCTGCCTCCAGTGTCACGGTCACTCGCAGCTACC
GCAGTGTGGGGGGCAGTGGGGGTGGCAGCTTCGGGGACAATCTGGTCACCCGCTCCTACTAACTGGGCAA
AAGGGCGAATTCCCGGGTCGACTCGAGCGGCCGCATCGTGACTGACTGACGATCTGCCTCGCGCGTTTCG
GTGATGACGGTGAAAACCTCTGACACATGCAGCTCCCGGAGACGGTCACAGCTTGTCTGTAAGCGGATGC
CGGGAGCAGACAAGCCCGTCAGGGCGCGTCAGCGGGTGTTGGCGGGTGTCGGGGCGCAGCCATGACCCAG
TCACGTAGCGATAGCGGAGTGTATAATTCTTGAAGACGAAAGGGCCTCGTGATACGCCTATTTTTATAGG
TTAATGTCATGATAATAATGGTTTCTTAGACGTCAGGTGGCACTTTTCGGGGAAATGTGCGCGGAACCCC
TATTTGTTTATTTTTCTAAATACATTCAAATATGTATCCGCTCATGAGACAATAACCCTGATAAATGCTT
CAATAATATTGAAAAAGGAAGAGTATGAGTATTCAACATTTCCGTGTCGCCCTTATTCCCTTTTTTGCGG
CATTTTGCCTTCCTGTTTTTGCTCACCCAGAAACGCTGGTGAAAGTAAAAGATGCTGAAGATCAGTTGGG
TGCACGAGTGGGTTACATCGAACTGGATCTCAACAGCGGTAAGATCCTTGAGAGTTTTCGCCCCGAAGAA
CGTTTTCCAATGATGAGCACTTTTAAAGTTCTGCTATGTGGCGCGGTATTATCCCGTGTTGACGCCGGGC
AAGAGCAACTCGGTCGCCGCATACACTATTCTCAGAATGACTTGGTTGAGTACTCACCAGTCACAGAAAA
GCATCTTACGGATGGCATGACAGTAAGAGAATTATGCAGTGCTGCCATAACCATGAGTGATAACACTGCG
GCCAACTTACTTCTGACAACGATCGGAGGACCGAAGGAGCTAACCGCTTTTTTGCACAACATGGGGGATC
ATGTAACTCGCCTTGATCGTTGGGAACCGGAGCTGAATGAAGCCATACCAAACGACGAGCGTGACACCAC
GATGCCTGCAGCAATGGCAACAACGTTGCGCAAACTATTAACTGGCGAACTACTTACTCTAGCTTCCCGG
CAACAATTAATAGACTGGATGGAGGCGGATAAAGTTGCAGGACCACTTCTGCGCTCGGCCCTTCCGGCTG
GCTGGTTTATTGCTGATAAATCTGGAGCCGGTGAGCGTGGGTCTCGCGGTATCATTGCAGCACTGGGGCC
AGATGGTAAGCCCTCCCGTATCGTAGTTATCTACACGACGGGGAGTCAGGCAACTATGGATGAACGAAAT
AGACAGATCGCTGAGATAGGTGCCTCACTGATTAAGCATTGGTAACTGTCAGACCAAGTTTACTCATATA
TACTTTAGATTGATTTAAAACTTCATTTTTAATTTAAAAGGATCTAGGTGAAGATCCTTTTTGATAATCT
CATGACCAAAATCCCTTAACGTGAGTTTTCGTTCCACTGAGCGTCAGACCCCGTAGAAAAGATCAAAGGA
TCTTCTTGAGATCCTTTTTTTCTGCGCGTAATCTGCTGCTTGCAAACAAAAAAACCACCGCTACCAGCGG
TGGTTTGTTTGCCGGATCAAGAGCTACCAACTCTTTTTCCGAAGGTAACTGGCTTCAGCAGAGCGCAGAT
ACCAAATACTGTCCTTCTAGTGTAGCCGTAGTTAGGCCACCACTTCAAGAACTCTGTAGCACCGCCTACA
TACCTCGCTCTGCTAATCCTGTTACCAGTGGCTGCTGCCAGTGGCGATAAGTCGTGTCTTACCGGGTTGG
ACTCAAGACGATAGTTACCGGATAAGGCGCAGCGGTCGGGCTGAACGGGGGGTTCGTGCACACAGCCCAG
CTTGGAGCGAACGACCTACACCGAACTGAGATACCTACAGCGTGAGCTATGAGAAAGCGCCACGCTTCCC
GAAGGGAGAAAGGCGGACAGGTATCCGGTAAGCGGCAGGGTCGGAACAGGAGAGCGCACGAGGGAGCTTC
CAGGGGGAAACGCCTGGTATCTTTATAGTCCTGTCGGGTTTCGCCACCTCTGACTTGAGCGTCGATTTTT
GTGATGCTCGTCAGGGGGGCGGAGCCTATGGAAAAACGCCAGCAACGCGGCCTTTTTACGGTTCCTGGCC
TTTTGCTGGCCTTTTGCTCACATGTTCTTTCCTGCGTTATCCCCTGATTCTGTGGATAACCGTATTACCG
CCTTTGAGTGAGCTGATACCGCTCGCCGCAGCCGAACGACCGAGCGCAGCGAGTCAGTGAGCGAGGAAGC
GGAAGAGCGCCTGATGCGGTATTTTCTCCTTACGCATCTGTGCGGTATTTCACACCGCATAAATTCCGAC
ACCATCGAATGGCGCAAAACCTTTCGCGGTATGGCATGATAGCGCCCGGAAGAGAGTCAATTCAGGGTGG
TGAATGTGAAACCAGTAACGTTATACGATGTCGCAGAGTATGCCGGTGTCTCTTATCAGACCGTTTCCCG
CGTGGTGAACCAGGCCAGCCACGTTTCTGCGAAAACGCGGGAAAAAGTGGAAGCGGCGATGGCGGAGCTG
AATTACATTCCCAACCGCGTGGCACAACAACTGGCGGGCAAACAGTCGTTGCTGATTGGCGTTGCCACCT
CCAGTCTGGCCCTGCACGCGCCGTCGCAAATTGTCGCGGCGATTAAATCTCGCGCCGATCAACTGGGTGC
CAGCGTGGTGGTGTCGATGGTAGAACGAAGCGGCGTCGAAGCCTGTAAAGCGGCGGTGCACAATCTTCTC
GCGCAACGCGTCAGTGGGCTGATCATTAACTATCCGCTGGATGACCAGGATGCCATTGCTGTGGAAGCTG
CCTGCACTAATGTTCCGGCGTTATTTCTTGATGTCTCTGACCAGACACCCATCAACAGTATTATTTTCTC
CCATGAAGACGGTACGCGACTGGGCGTGGAGCATCTGGTCGCATTGGGTCACCAGCAAATCGCGCTGTTA
GCGGGCCCATTAAGTTCTGTCTCGGCGCGTCTGCGTCTGGCTGGCTGGCATAAATATCTCACTCGCAATC
AAATTCAGCCGATAGCGGAACGGGAAGGCGACTGGAGTGCCATGTCCGGTTTTCAACAAACCATGCAAAT
GCTGAATGAGGGCATCGTTCCCACTGCGATGCTGGTTGCCAACGATCAGATGGCGCTGGGCGCAATGCGC
GCCATTACCGAGTCCGGGCTGCGCGTTGGTGCGGATATCTCGGTAGTGGGATACGACGATACCGAAGACA
GCTCATGTTATATCCCGCCGTTAACCACCATCAAACAGGATTTTCGCCTGCTGGGGCAAACCAGCGTGGA
CCGCTTGCTGCAACTCTCTCAGGGCCAGGCGGTGAAGGGCAATCAGCTGTTGCCCGTCTCACTGGTGAAA
AGAAAAACCACCCTGGCGCCCAATACGCAAACCGCCTCTCCCCGCGCGTTGGCCGATTCATTAATGCAGC
TGGCACGACAGGTTTCCCGACTGGAAAGCGGGCAGTGAGCGCAACGCAATTAATGTAAGTTAGCTCACTC
ATTAGGCACCCCAGGCTTTACACTTTATGCTTCCGGCTCGTATGTTGTGTGGAATTGTGAGCGGATAACA
ATTTCACACAGGAAACAGCTATGACCATGATTACGGATTCACTGGCCGTCGTTTTACAACGTCGTGACTG
GGAAAACCCTGGCGTTACCCAACTTAATCGCCTTGCAGCACATCCCCCTTTCGCCAGCTGGCGTAATAGC
GAAGAGGCCCGCACCGATCGCCCTTCCCAACAGTTGCGCAGCCTGAATGGCGAATGGCGCTTTGCCTGGT
TTCCGGCACCAGAAGCGGTGCCGGAAAGCTGGCTGGAGTGCGATCTTCCTGAGGCCGATACTGTCGTCGT
CCCCTCAAACTGGCAGATGCACGGTTACGATGCGCCCATCTACACCAACGTGACCTATCCCATTACGGTC
AATCCGCCGTTTGTTCCCACGGAGAATCCGACGGGTTGTTACTCGCTCACATTTAATGTTGATGAAAGCT
GGCTACAGGAAGGCCAGACGCGAATTATTTTTGATGGCGTTGGAATTAG
