>Addgene plasmid #204583 | pACS58 | depositor partial sequence | sequence record 409008 | lamin A (565-646)
CACCACGGCTCCCACTGCAGCAGCTCGGGGGACCCCGCTGAGTACAACCTGCGCTCGCGCACCGTGCTGT
GCGGGACCTGCGGGCAGCCTGCCGACAAGGCATCTGCCAGCGGCTCAGGAGCCCAGGTGGGCGGACCCAT
CTCCTCTGGCTCTTCTGCCTCCAGTGTCACGGTCACTCGCAGCTACCGCAGTGTGGGGGGCAGTGGGGGT
GGCAGCTTCGGGGACAATCTGGTCACCCGCTCCTACTAACTGGGCAAAAGGGC
